Addgene plasmid #214923: TRE-mRuby3
Purpose: expression vector control - contitutive expression of mRuby33 alone
Depositing lab: Ophir Shalem. Depositing organization: Children's Hospital of Philadelphia. Publication: CRISPR screen for protein inclusion formation uncovers a role for SRRD in the regulation of intermediate filament dynamics and aggresome assembly. Sweeney KM, Chantarawong S, Barbieri EM, Cajka G, Liu M, Spruce L, Fazelinia H, Portz B, Copley K, Lapidot T, Duhamel L, Greenwald P, Saida N, Shalgi R, Shorter J, Shalem O. PLoS Genet. 2024 Feb 5;20(2):e1011138. doi: 10.1371/journal.pgen.1011138. eCollection 2024 Feb. PubMed 38315730.
Backbone
  Vector backbone: lab generated
  Vector type: Lentiviral
Growth in bacteria
  Bacterial resistance: Ampicillin, 100 μg/mL
  Growth temperature: 37°C
  Growth strain: NEB Stable
  Copy number: High Copy
Gene/Insert
  Gene/Insert name: mRuby3
  Species: Synthetic
  Cloning method: Gibson Cloning
Terms and licenses: Academic/Nonprofit Terms; Industry Terms: Not Available to Industry
How to cite: TRE-mRuby3 was a gift from Ophir Shalem (Addgene plasmid # 214923 ; http://n2t.net/addgene:214923 ; RRID:Addgene_214923)
