[The description below was written by a language model from this plasmid's Addgene catalogue record and pLannotate feature annotations shown in this document.]
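Description:
TRE-mRuby3 is a lentiviral expression plasmid of about 10.6 kb built on a lab-generated backbone, carrying the synthetic red fluorescent protein mRuby3 as its only payload. It is propagated in E. coli through a high-copy ColE1/pUC-type origin with ampicillin selection (AmpR); an f1 origin is also present. Outside the viral region, an SV40/EM7 promoter-driven BleoR cassette with an SV40 polyadenylation signal is annotated. The transfer cassette follows a third-generation, self-inactivating layout. A CMV enhancer/promoter replaces the U3 region upstream of a truncated HIV-1 5' LTR to drive genomic RNA production in packaging cells. This is followed by the Ψ packaging signal, a gag fragment, the RRE for Rev-dependent export, and the cPPT/CTS. A WPRE fragment and a ΔU3 3' LTR, with a bGH poly(A) signal beyond it, close the unit.

Within the provirus, a tight TRE promoter (seven tet operators plus a minimal CMV promoter) sits directly upstream of the mRuby3 coding sequence. Downstream lie a NeoR/KanR fragment, for which no dedicated promoter is annotated, and an EF-1α core promoter driving a reverse tetracycline transactivator (annotated as an rtTA3 fragment with a VP16-derived activation domain). This makes an all-in-one Tet-On arrangement in which mRuby3 expression would be expected to depend on doxycycline. The catalogue purpose, however, describes the plasmid as giving constitutive expression of mRuby3 alone, and the record does not resolve this discrepancy. The stated role is an expression vector control, presumably the fluorophore-only counterpart to mRuby3-bearing constructs. The associated study is a CRISPR screen for protein inclusion formation and aggresome assembly.
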