Features (pLannotate 1.2.2; 34 found; start..end, strand, type, name):
    200..529     +  promoter       SV40 promoter: SV40 enhancer and early promoter
    577..624     +  promoter       EM7 promoter: synthetic bacterial promoter&nbsp
    643..1017    +  CDS            BleoR: antibiotic-binding protein; Sh ble from Streptoalloteichus hindustanus; confers resistance to bleomycin, phleomycin, and Zeocin™
   1027..1152    +  CDS            ble (fragment): BLE_KLEPN - Experimental evidence at protein level: Swiss-Prot protein existence level 1. Binding protein with a strong affinity to the bleomycin family of antibiotics. Binds to CL990; an antimitotic-antibiotic compound. From Klebsiella pneumoniae.
   1147..1268    +  polyA_signal   SV40 poly(A) signal: SV40 polyadenylation signal
   1341..1357    -  protein_bind   lac operator: The lac repressor binds to the lac operator to inhibit transcription in E. coli. This inhibition can be relieved by adding lactose or isopropyl-β-D-thiogalactopyranoside (IPTG). lac repressor encoded by lacI
   1365..1395    -  promoter       lac promoter: promoter for the E. coli lac operon
   1410..1431    -  protein_bind   CAP binding site: CAP binding activates transcription in the presence of cAMP. E. coli catabolite activator protein
   1444..1536    -  CDS            lacI (fragment): lac repressor; lacI; The lac repressor binds to the lac operator to inhibit transcription in E. coli. This inhibition can be relieved by adding lactose or isopropyl-β-D-thiogalactopyranoside (IPTG).
   1719..2307    -  rep_origin     ori: high-copy-number ColE1/pMB1/pBR322/pUC origin of replication
   2478..3338    -  CDS            AmpR: β-lactamase; bla; confers resistance to ampicillin, carbenicillin, and related antibiotics
   3339..3443    -  promoter       AmpR promoter: bla
   3502..3554    -  misc_feature   bom (fragment): basis of mobility region from pBR322
   3709..4088    +  enhancer       CMV enhancer: human cytomegalovirus immediate early enhancer
   4089..4288    +  promoter       CMV promoter: human cytomegalovirus (CMV) immediate early promoter
   4306..4486    +  LTR            5' LTR (truncated): truncated 5' long terminal repeat (LTR) from HIV-1
   4533..4658    +  misc_feature   HIV-1 Ψ: packaging signal of human immunodeficiency virus type 1
   4642..5005    +  CDS            HIV-1 gag (fragment): gag protein from human immunodeficiency virus 1; gag
   5151..5384    +  misc_feature   RRE: The Rev response element (RRE) of HIV-1 allows for Rev-dependent mRNA export from the nucleus to the cytoplasm.
   5761..5861    +  CDS            Rev (fragment): human immunodeficiency virus 1 (HIV-1) Rev protein; rev; enhances nuclear export of unspliced and incompletely spliced viral mRNAs
   5911..6028    +  misc_feature   cPPT/CTS: central polypurine tract and central termination sequence of HIV-1
   6123..6437    +  promoter       tight TRE promoter: Tet-responsive promoter PTight, consisting of seven tet operator sequences followed by the minimal CMV promoter
   6454..7164    +  CDS            mRuby3: mRuby3 is a basic (constitutively fluorescent) red fluorescent protein published in 2016, derived from Entacmaea quadricolor. It has low acid sensitivity.
   7270..8071    +  CDS            NeoR/KanR (fragment): aminoglycoside phosphotransferase from Tn5; aph(3')-II (or nptII); confers resistance to neomycin, kanamycin, and G418 (Geneticin®)
   8083..8101    +  CDS            small t antigen (fragment): SV40 (simian virus 40) small t antigen
   8127..8338    +  promoter       EF-1α core promoter: core promoter for human elongation factor EF-1α
   8363..9060    +  CDS            rtTA3 (fragment): reverse tetracycline transactivator 3 activates expression from Tet-responsive promoters in the presence of doxycycline
   8990..9100    +  CDS            VP48: 3 tandem repeats of the minimal activation domain of herpes simplex virus VP16 (Cheng et al., 2013)
   9136..9684    +  misc_feature   WPRE (fragment): woodchuck hepatitis virus posttranscriptional regulatory element
   9710..9781    +  CDS            nef (fragment): NEF_HV1Z2 - Experimental evidence at protein level: Swiss-Prot protein existence level 1. Extracellular Nef protein targets CD4(+) T-lymphocytes for apoptosis by interacting with CXCR4 surface receptors. From Human immunodeficiency virus type 1 group M subtype D (isolate Z2/CDC-Z34) (HIV-1).
   9783..10016   +  LTR            3' LTR (ΔU3): self-inactivating 3' long terminal repeat (LTR) from HIV-1
  10048..10272   +  polyA_signal   bGH poly(A) signal: bovine growth hormone polyadenylation signal
  10276..10297   +  promoter       SV40 promoter (fragment): SV40 enhancer and early promoter
  10318..186     +  rep_origin     f1 ori (across the origin) (sequence partly withheld): f1 bacteriophage origin of replication; arrow indicates direction of (+) strand synthesis
>Addgene plasmid #214923 | TRE-mRuby3 | addgene full sequence | sequence record 424975 | Addgene NGS Result
CGCCCTGATAGACGGTTTTTCGCCCTTTGACGTTGGAGTCCACGTTCTTT
[37 nt withheld, positions 51-87]
ACCCTATCTCGGTCTATTCTTTTGATTTATAAGGGATTTTGCCGATTTCGGCCTATTGGTTAAAAAATGA
GCTGATTTAACAAAAATTTAACGCGAATTAATTCTGTGGAATGTGTGTCAGTTAGGGTGTGGAAAGTCCC
CAGGCTCCCCAGCAGGCAGAAGTATGCAAAGCATGCATCTCAATTAGTCAGCAACCAGGTGTGGAAAGTC
CCCAGGCTCCCCAGCAGGCAGAAGTATGCAAAGCATGCATCTCAATTAGTCAGCAACCATAGTCCCGCCC
CTAACTCCGCCCATCCCGCCCCTAACTCCGCCCAGTTCCGCCCATTCTCCGCCCCATGGCTGACTAATTT
TTTTTATTTATGCAGAGGCCGAGGCCGCCTCTGCCTCTGAGCTATTCCAGAAGTAGTGAGGAGGCTTTTT
TGGAGGCCTAGGCTTTTGCAAAAAGCTCCCGGGAGCTTGTATATCCATTTTCGGATCTGATCAGCACGTG
TTGACAATTAATCATCGGCATAGTATATCGGCATAGTATAATACGACAAGGTGAGGAACTAAACCATGGC
CAAGTTGACCAGTGCCGTTCCGGTGCTCACCGCGCGCGACGTCGCCGGAGCGGTCGAGTTCTGGACCGAC
CGGCTCGGGTTCTCCCGGGACTTCGTGGAGGACGACTTCGCCGGTGTGGTCCGGGACGACGTGACCCTGT
TCATCAGCGCGGTCCAGGACCAGGTGGTGCCGGACAACACCCTGGCCTGGGTGTGGGTGCGCGGCCTGGA
CGAGCTGTACGCCGAGTGGTCGGAGGTCGTGTCCACGAACTTCCGGGACGCCTCCGGGCCGGCCATGACC
GAGATCGGCGAGCAGCCGTGGGGGCGGGAGTTCGCCCTGCGCGACCCGGCCGGCAACTGCGTGCACTTCG
TGGCCGAGGAGCAGGACTGACACGTGCTACGAGATTTCGATTCCACCGCCGCCTTCTATGAAAGGTTGGG
CTTCGGAATCGTTTTCCGGGACGCCGGCTGGATGATCCTCCAGCGCGGGGATCTCATGCTGGAGTTCTTC
GCCCACCCCAACTTGTTTATTGCAGCTTATAATGGTTACAAATAAAGCAATAGCATCACAAATTTCACAA
ATAAAGCATTTTTTTCACTGCATTCTAGTTGTGGTTTGTCCAAACTCATCAATGTATCTTATCATGTCTG
TATACCGTCGACCTCTAGCTAGAGCTTGGCGTAATCATGGTCATAGCTGTTTCCTGTGTGAAATTGTTAT
CCGCTCACAATTCCACACAACATACGAGCCGGAAGCATAAAGTGTAAAGCCTGGGGTGCCTAATGAGTGA
GCTAACTCACATTAATTGCGTTGCGCTCACTGCCCGCTTTCCAGTCGGGAAACCTGTCGTGCCAGCTGCA
TTAATGAATCGGCCAACGCGCGGGGAGAGGCGGTTTGCGTATTGGGCGCTCTTCCGCTTCCTCGCTCACT
GACTCGCTGCGCTCGGTCGTTCGGCTGCGGCGAGCGGTATCAGCTCACTCAAAGGCGGTAATACGGTTAT
CCACAGAATCAGGGGATAACGCAGGAAAGAACATGTGAGCAAAAGGCCAGCAAAAGGCCAGGAACCGTAA
AAAGGCCGCGTTGCTGGCGTTTTTCCATAGGCTCCGCCCCCCTGACGAGCATCACAAAAATCGACGCTCA
AGTCAGAGGTGGCGAAACCCGACAGGACTATAAAGATACCAGGCGTTTCCCCCTGGAAGCTCCCTCGTGC
GCTCTCCTGTTCCGACCCTGCCGCTTACCGGATACCTGTCCGCCTTTCTCCCTTCGGGAAGCGTGGCGCT
TTCTCATAGCTCACGCTGTAGGTATCTCAGTTCGGTGTAGGTCGTTCGCTCCAAGCTGGGCTGTGTGCAC
GAACCCCCCGTTCAGCCCGACCGCTGCGCCTTATCCGGTAACTATCGTCTTGAGTCCAACCCGGTAAGAC
ACGACTTATCGCCACTGGCAGCAGCCACTGGTAACAGGATTAGCAGAGCGAGGTATGTAGGCGGTGCTAC
AGAGTTCTTGAAGTGGTGGCCTAACTACGGCTACACTAGAAGAACAGTATTTGGTATCTGCGCTCTGCTG
AAGCCAGTTACCTTCGGAAAAAGAGTTGGTAGCTCTTGATCCGGCAAACAAACCACCGCTGGTAGCGGTG
GTTTTTTTGTTTGCAAGCAGCAGATTACGCGCAGAAAAAAAGGATCTCAAGAAGATCCTTTGATCTTTTC
TACGGGGTCTGACGCTCAGTGGAACGAAAACTCACGTTAAGGGATTTTGGTCATGAGATTATCAAAAAGG
ATCTTCACCTAGATCCTTTTAAATTAAAAATGAAGTTTTAAATCAATCTAAAGTATATATGAGTAAACTT
GGTCTGACAGTTACCAATGCTTAATCAGTGAGGCACCTATCTCAGCGATCTGTCTATTTCGTTCATCCAT
AGTTGCCTGACTCCCCGTCGTGTAGATAACTACGATACGGGAGGGCTTACCATCTGGCCCCAGTGCTGCA
ATGATACCGCGAGACCCACGCTCACCGGCTCCAGATTTATCAGCAATAAACCAGCCAGCCGGAAGGGCCG
AGCGCAGAAGTGGTCCTGCAACTTTATCCGCCTCCATCCAGTCTATTAATTGTTGCCGGGAAGCTAGAGT
AAGTAGTTCGCCAGTTAATAGTTTGCGCAACGTTGTTGCCATTGCTACAGGCATCGTGGTGTCACGCTCG
TCGTTTGGTATGGCTTCATTCAGCTCCGGTTCCCAACGATCAAGGCGAGTTACATGATCCCCCATGTTGT
GCAAAAAAGCGGTTAGCTCCTTCGGTCCTCCGATCGTTGTCAGAAGTAAGTTGGCCGCAGTGTTATCACT
CATGGTTATGGCAGCACTGCATAATTCTCTTACTGTCATGCCATCCGTAAGATGCTTTTCTGTGACTGGT
GAGTACTCAACCAAGTCATTCTGAGAATAGTGTATGCGGCGACCGAGTTGCTCTTGCCCGGCGTCAATAC
GGGATAATACCGCGCCACATAGCAGAACTTTAAAAGTGCTCATCATTGGAAAACGTTCTTCGGGGCGAAA
ACTCTCAAGGATCTTACCGCTGTTGAGATCCAGTTCGATGTAACCCACTCGTGCACCCAACTGATCTTCA
GCATCTTTTACTTTCACCAGCGTTTCTGGGTGAGCAAAAACAGGAAGGCAAAATGCCGCAAAAAAGGGAA
TAAGGGCGACACGGAAATGTTGAATACTCATACTCTTCCTTTTTCAATATTATTGAAGCATTTATCAGGG
TTATTGTCTCATGAGCGGATACATATTTGAATGTATTTAGAAAAATAAACAAATAGGGGTTCCGCGCACA
TTTCCCCGAAAAGTGCCACCTGACGTCGACGGATCGGGAGATCTCCCGATCCCCTATGGTGCACTCTCAG
TACAATCTGCTCTGATGCCGCATAGTTAAGCCAGTATCTGCTCCCTGCTTGTGTGTTGGAGGTCGCTGAG
TAGTGCGCGAGCAAAATTTAAGCTACAACAAGGCAAGGCTTGACCGACAATTGCATGAAGAATCTGCTTA
GGGTTAGGCGTTTTGCGCTGCTTCGCGATGTACGGGCCAGATATACGCGTTGACATTGATTATTGACTAG
TTATTAATAGTAATCAATTACGGGGTCATTAGTTCATAGCCCATATATGGAGTTCCGCGTTACATAACTT
ACGGTAAATGGCCCGCCTGGCTGACCGCCCAACGACCCCCGCCCATTGACGTCAATAATGACGTATGTTC
CCATAGTAACGCCAATAGGGACTTTCCATTGACGTCAATGGGTGGAGTATTTACGGTAAACTGCCCACTT
GGCAGTACATCAAGTGTATCATATGCCAAGTACGCCCCCTATTGACGTCAATGACGGTAAATGGCCCGCC
TGGCATTATGCCCAGTACATGACCTTATGGGACTTTCCTACTTGGCAGTACATCTACGTATTAGTCATCG
CTATTACCATGGTGATGCGGTTTTGGCAGTACATCAATGGGCGTGGATAGCGGTTTGACTCACGGGGATT
TCCAAGTCTCCACCCCATTGACGTCAATGGGAGTTTGTTTTGGCACCAAAATCAACGGGACTTTCCAAAA
TGTCGTAACAACTCCGCCCCATTGACGCAAATGGGCGGTAGGCGTGTACGGTGGGAGGTCTATATAAGCA
GCGCGTTTTGCCTGTACTGGGTCTCTCTGGTTAGACCAGATCTGAGCCTGGGAGCTCTCTGGCTAACTAG
GGAACCCACTGCTTAAGCCTCAATAAAGCTTGCCTTGAGTGCTTCAAGTAGTGTGTGCCCGTCTGTTGTG
TGACTCTGGTAACTAGAGATCCCTCAGACCCTTTTAGTCAGTGTGGAAAATCTCTAGCAGTGGCGCCCGA
ACAGGGACTTGAAAGCGAAAGGGAAACCAGAGGAGCTCTCTCGACGCAGGACTCGGCTTGCTGAAGCGCG
CACGGCAAGAGGCGAGGGGCGGCGACTGGTGAGTACGCCAAAAATTTTGACTAGCGGAGGCTAGAAGGAG
AGAGATGGGTGCGAGAGCGTCAGTATTAAGCGGGGGAGAATTAGATCGCGATGGGAAAAAATTCGGTTAA
GGCCAGGGGGAAAGAAAAAATATAAATTAAAACATATAGTATGGGCAAGCAGGGAGCTAGAACGATTCGC
AGTTAATCCTGGCCTGTTAGAAACATCAGAAGGCTGTAGACAAATACTGGGACAGCTACAACCATCCCTT
CAGACAGGATCAGAAGAACTTAGATCATTATATAATACAGTAGCAACCCTCTATTGTGTGCATCAAAGGA
TAGAGATAAAAGACACCAAGGAAGCTTTAGACAAGATAGAGGAAGAGCAAAACAAAAGTAAGACCACCGC
ACAGCAAGCGGCCGCTGATCTTCAGACCTGGAGGAGGAGATATGAGGGACAATTGGAGAAGTGAATTATA
TAAATATAAAGTAGTAAAAATTGAACCATTAGGAGTAGCACCCACCAAGGCAAAGAGAAGAGTGGTGCAG
AGAGAAAAAAGAGCAGTGGGAATAGGAGCTTTGTTCCTTGGGTTCTTGGGAGCAGCAGGAAGCACTATGG
GCGCAGCGTCAATGACGCTGACGGTACAGGCCAGACAATTATTGTCTGGTATAGTGCAGCAGCAGAACAA
TTTGCTGAGGGCTATTGAGGCGCAACAGCATCTGTTGCAACTCACAGTCTGGGGCATCAAGCAGCTCCAG
GCAAGAATCCTGGCTGTGGAAAGATACCTAAAGGATCAACAGCTCCTGGGGATTTGGGGTTGCTCTGGAA
AACTCATTTGCACCACTGCTGTGCCTTGGAATGCTAGTTGGAGTAATAAATCTCTGGAACAGATTTGGAA
TCACACGACCTGGATGGAGTGGGACAGAGAAATTAACAATTACACAAGCTTAATACACTCCTTAATTGAA
GAATCGCAAAACCAGCAAGAAAAGAATGAACAAGAATTATTGGAATTAGATAAATGGGCAAGTTTGTGGA
ATTGGTTTAACATAACAAATTGGCTGTGGTATATAAAATTATTCATAATGATAGTAGGAGGCTTGGTAGG
TTTAAGAATAGTTTTTGCTGTACTTTCTATAGTGAATAGAGTTAGGCAGGGATATTCACCATTATCGTTT
CAGACCCACCTCCCAACCCCGAGGGGACCCGACAGGCCCGAAGGAATAGAAGAAGAAGGTGGAGAGAGAG
ACAGAGACAGATCCATTCGATTAGTGAACGGATCGGCACTGCGTGCGCCAATTCTGCAGACAAATGGCAG
TATTCATCCACAATTTTAAAAGAAAAGGGGGGATTGGGGGGTACAGTGCAGGGGAAAGAATAGTAGACAT
AATAGCAACAGACATACAAACTAAAGAATTACAAAAACAAATTACAAAAATTCAAAATTTTCGGGTTTAT
TACAGGGACAGCAGAGATCCAGTTTGGTTAATCGGGTTTATTACAGGGACAGCAGAGATCCACTTTGGCC
GCGAATCGATATGTCGAGTTTACTCCCTATCAGTGATAGAGAACGTATGTCGAGTTTACTCCCTATCAGT
GATAGAGAACGATGTCGAGTTTACTCCCTATCAGTGATAGAGAACGTATGTCGAGTTTACTCCCTATCAG
TGATAGAGAACGTATGTCGAGTTTACTCCCTATCAGTGATAGAGAACGTATGTCGAGTTTATCCCTATCA
GTGATAGAGAACGTATGTCGAGTTTACTCCCTATCAGTGATAGAGAACGTATGTCGAGGTAGGCGTGTAC
GGTGGGAGGCCTATATAAGCAGAGCTCGTTTAGTGAACCGTCAGATCGCCTGGAGAATTGGCACCGATGG
TGTCTAAGGGCGAAGAGCTGATCAAGGAAAATATGCGTATGAAGGTGGTCATGGAAGGTTCGGTCAACGG
CCACCAATTCAAATGCACAGGTGAAGGAGAAGGCAGACCGTACGAGGGAGTGCAAACCATGAGGATCAAA
GTCATCGAGGGAGGACCCCTGCCATTTGCCTTTGACATTCTTGCCACGTCGTTCATGTATGGCAGCCGTA
CCTTTATCAAGTACCCGGCCGACATCCCTGATTTCTTTAAACAGTCCTTTCCTGAGGGTTTTACTTGGGA
AAGAGTTACGAGATACGAAGATGGTGGAGTCGTCACCGTCACGCAGGACACCAGCCTTGAGGATGGCGAG
CTCGTCTACAACGTCAAGGTCAGAGGGGTAAACTTTCCCTCCAATGGTCCCGTGATGCAGAAGAAGACCA
AGGGTTGGGAGCCTAATACAGAGATGATGTATCCAGCAGATGGTGGTCTGAGAGGATACACTGACATCGC
ACTGAAAGTTGATGGTGGTGGCCATCTGCACTGCAACTTCGTGACAACTTACAGGTCAAAAAAGACCGTC
GGGAACATCAAGATGCCCGGTGTCCATGCCGTTGATCACCGCCTGGAAAGGATCGAGGAGAGTGACAATG
AAACCTACGTAGTGCAAAGAGAAGTGGCAGTTGCCAAATACAGCAACCTTGGTGGTGGCATGGACGAGCT
GTACAAGGGATCCGGAAGTGGCTCAAGCGGAGGAGACGGACGTCTCTGGATCCGGCGCAACAAACTTCTC
TCTGCTGAAACAAGCCGGAGATGTCGAAGAGAATCCTGGACCGGGATCGGCCATTGAACAAGATGGATTG
CACGCAGGTTCTCCGGCCGCTTGGGTGGAGAGGCTATTCGGCTATGACTGGGCACAACAGACAATCGGCT
GCTCTGATGCCGCCGTGTTCCGGCTGTCAGCGCAGGGGCGCCCGGTTCTTTTTGTCAAGACCGACCTGTC
CGGTGCCCTGAATGAACTGCAGGACGAGGCAGCGCGGCTATCGTGGCTGGCCACGACGGGCGTTCCTTGC
GCAGCTGTGCTCGACGTTGTCACTGAAGCGGGAAGGGACTGGCTGCTATTGGGCGAAGTGCCGGGGCAGG
ATCTCCTGTCATCTCACCTTGCTCCTGCCGAGAAAGTATCCATCATGGCTGATGCAATGCGGCGGCTGCA
TACGCTTGATCCGGCTACCTGCCCATTCGACCACCAAGCGAAACATCGCATCGAGCGAGCACGTACTCGG
ATGGAAGCCGGTCTTGTCGATCAGGATGATCTGGACGAAGAGCATCAGGGGCTCGCGCCAGCCGAACTGT
TCGCCAGGCTCAAGGCGCGCATGCCCGACGGCGAGGATCTCGTCGTGACCCATGGCGATGCCTGCTTGCC
GAATATCATGGTGGAAAATGGCCGCTTTTCTGGATTCATCGACTGTGGCCGGCTGGGTGTGGCGGACCGC
TATCAGGACATAGCGTTGGCTACCCGTGATATTGCTGAAGAGCTTGGCGGCGAATGGGCTGACCGCTTCC
TCGTGCTTTACGGTATCGCCGCTCCCGATTCGCAGCGCATCGCCTTCTATCGCCTTCTTGACGAGTTCTT
CTGAGAATTCGCTAGCTAGGTCTTGAAAGGAGTGGGAATTGGCTCCGGTGCCCGTCAGTGGGCAGAGCGC
ACATCGCCCACAGTCCCCGAGAAGTTGGGGGGAGGGGTCGGCAATTGATCCGGTGCCTAGAGAAGGTGGC
GCGGGGTAAACTGGGAAAGTGATGTCGTGTACTGGCTCCGCCTTTTTCCCGAGGGTGGGGGAGAACCGTA
TATAAGTGCAGTAGTCGCCGTGAACGTTCTTTTTCGCAACGGGTTTGCCGCCAGAACACAGGACCGGTTC
TAGAGCGCTGCCACCATGTCTAGACTGGACAAGAGCAAAGTCATAAACGGAGCTCTGGAATTACTCAATG
GTGTCGGTATCGAAGGCCTGACGACAAGGAAACTCGCTCAAAAGCTGGGAGTTGAGCAGCCTACCCTGTA
CTGGCACGTGAAGAACAAGCGGGCCCTGCTCGATGCCCTGCCAATCGAGATGCTGGACAGGCATCATACC
CACTTCTGCCCCCTGGAAGGCGAGTCATGGCAAGACTTTCTGCGGAACAACGCCAAGTCATACCGCTGTG
CTCTCCTCTCACATCGCGACGGGGCTAAAGTGCATCTCGGCACCCGCCCAACAGAGAAACAGTACGAAAC
CCTGGAAAATCAGCTCGCGTTCCTGTGTCAGCAAGGCTTCTCCCTGGAGAACGCACTGTACGCTCTGTCC
GCCGTGGGCCACTTTACACTGGGCTGCGTATTGGAGGAACAGGAGCATCAAGTAGCAAAAGAGGAAAGAG
AGACACCTACCACCGATTCTATGCCCCCACTTCTGAGACAAGCAATTGAGCTGTTCGACCGGCAGGGAGC
CGAACCTGCCTTCCTTTTCGGCCTGGAACTAATCATATGTGGCCTGGAGAAACAGCTAAAGTGCGAAAGC
GGCGGGCCGACCGACGCCCTTGACGATTTTGACTTAGACATGCTCCCAGCCGATGCCCTTGACGACTTTG
ACCTTGATATGCTGCCTGCTGACGCTCTTGACGATTTTGACCTTGACATGCTCCCCGGGTAACTAAGTAA
GGATCGATCCAAGATATCGTATTCTTAACTATGTTGCTCCTTTTACGCTATGTGGATACGCTGCTTTAAT
GCCTTTGTATCATGCTATTGCTTCCCGTATGGCTTTCATTTTCTCCTCCTTGTATAAATCCTGGTTGCTG
TCTCTTTATGAGGAGTTGTGGCCCGTTGTCAGGCAACGTGGCGTGGTGTGCACTGTGTTTGCTGACGCAA
CCCCCACTGGTTGGGGCATTGCCACCACCTGTCAGCTCCTTTCCGGGACTTTCGCTTTCCCCCTCCCTAT
TGCCACGGCGGAACTCATCGCCGCCTGCCTTGCCCGCTGCTGGACAGGGGCTCGGCTGTTGGGCACTGAC
AATTCCGTGGTGTTGTCGGGGAAGCTGACGTCCTTTCCATGGCTGCTCGCCTGTGTTGCCACCTGGATTC
TGCGCGGGACGTCCTTCTGCTACGTCCCTTCGGCCCTCAATCCAGCGGACCTTCCTTCCCGCGGCCTGCT
GCCGGCTCTGCGGCCTCTTCCGCGTCTTCGCCTTCGCCCTCAGACGAGTCGGATCTCCCTTTGGGCCGCC
TCCCCGCCTGTTTCGCCTCGGCGTCCGGACTAGAGGTACCTTTAAGACCAATGACTTACAAGGCAGCTGT
AGATCTTAGCCACTTTTTAAAAGAAAAGGGGGGACTGGAAGGGCTAATTCACTCCCAACGAAGACAAGAT
CTGCTTTTTGCTTGTACTGGGTCTCTCTGGTTAGACCAGATCTGAGCCTGGGAGCTCTCTGGCTAACTAG
GGAACCCACTGCTTAAGCCTCAATAAAGCTTGCCTTGAGTGCTTCAAGTAGTGTGTGCCCGTCTGTTGTG
TGACTCTGGTAACTAGAGATCCCTCAGACCCTTTTAGTCAGTGTGGAAAATCTCTAGCAGGGCCCGTTTA
AACCCGCTGATCAGCCTCGACTGTGCCTTCTAGTTGCCAGCCATCTGTTGTTTGCCCCTCCCCCGTGCCT
TCCTTGACCCTGGAAGGTGCCACTCCCACTGTCCTTTCCTAATAAAATGAGGAAATTGCATCGCATTGTC
TGAGTAGGTGTCATTCTATTCTGGGGGGTGGGGTGGGGCAGGACAGCAAGGGGGAGGATTGGGAAGACAA
TAGCAGGCATGCTGGGGATGCGGTGGGCTCTATGGCTTCTGAGGCGGAAAGAACCAGCTGGGGCTCTAGG
GGGTATCCCC
[124 nt withheld, positions 10318-10441]
C
[91 nt withheld, positions 10443-10533]
AGGGTGATGGTTCACGTAGTGGGCCAT
